>Addgene plasmid #235709 | pYO1274 | addgene full sequence | sequence record 472438 | Addgene NGS Result
GACGGATCGGGAGATCTCCCGATCCCCTATGGTGCACTCTCAGTACAATCTGCTCTGATGCCGCATAGTT
AAGCCAGTATCTGCTCCCTGCTTGTGTGTTGGAGGTCGCTGAGTAGTGCGCGAGCAAAATTTAAGCTACA
ACAAGGCAAGGCTTGACCGACAATTGCATGAAGAATCTGCTTAGGGTTAGGCGTTTTGCGCTGCTTCGCG
ATGTACGGGCCAGATATACGCGTTGACATTGATTATTGACTAGTTATTAATAGTAATCAATTACGGGGTC
ATTAGTTCATAGCCCATATATGGAGTTCCGCGTTACATAACTTACGGTAAATGGCCCGCCTGGCTGACCG
CCCAACGACCCCCGCCCATTGACGTCAATAATGACGTATGTTCCCATAGTAACGCCAATAGGGACTTTCC
ATTGACGTCAATGGGTGGAGTATTTACGGTAAACTGCCCACTTGGCAGTACATCAAGTGTATCATATGCC
AAGTACGCCCCCTATTGACGTCAATGACGGTAAATGGCCCGCCTGGCATTATGCCCAGTACATGACCTTA
TGGGACTTTCCTACTTGGCAGTACATCTACGTATTAGTCATCGCTATTACCATGGTGATGCGGTTTTGGC
AGTACATCAATGGGCGTGGATAGCGGTTTGACTCACGGGGATTTCCAAGTCTCCACCCCATTGACGTCAA
TGGGAGTTTGTTTTGGCACCAAAATCAACGGGACTTTCCAAAATGTCGTAACAACTCCGCCCCATTGACG
CAAATGGGCGGTAGGCGTGTACGGTGGGAGGTCTATATAAGCAGAGCTCTCCCTATCAGTGATAGAGATC
TCCCTATCAGTGATAGAGATCGTCGACGAGCTCGTTTAGTGAACCGTCAGATCGCCTGGAGACGCCATCC
ACGCTGTTTTGACCTCCATAGAAGACACCGGGACCGATCCAGCCTCCGGACTCTAGCGTTTAAACTTAAG
CTTGGTACCATGGGGGAAGCAGAGAAGTTTCACTACATCTATAGTTGTGACCTGGATATCAACGTCCAGC
TTAAGATAGGAAGCTTGGAAGGGAAGAGAGAACAAAAGAGTTATAAAGCTGTCCTGGAAGACCCAATGTT
GAAGTTCTCAGGACTATATCAAGAGACATGCTCTGATCTTTATGTTACTTGTCAAGTTTTTGCAGAAGGG
AAGCCTTTGGCCTTGCCAGTGAGAACATCCTACAAAGCATTTAGTACAAGATGGAACTGGAATGAATGGC
TGAAACTACCAGTAAAATACCCTGACCTGCCCAGGAATGCCCAAGTGGCCCTCACCATCTGGGATGTGTA
TGGTCCCGGAAAAGCAGTGCCTGTAGGAGGAACAACGGTTTCGCTCTTTGGAAAATACGGCATGTTTCGC
CAAGGGATGCATGACTTGAAAGTCTGGCCTAATGTAGAAGCAGATGGATCAGAACCCACAAAAACTCCTG
GCAGAACAAGTAGCACTCTCTCAGAAGATCAGATGAGCCGTCTTGCCAAGCTCACCAAAGCTCATCGACA
AGGACACATGGTGAAAGTAGATTGGCTGGATAGATTGACATTTGCTGCAGCTGCAATGATAAATGAGAGT
GAAAAACGAAGTTCTAATTTCATGTACCTGATGGTTGAATTTCGATGTGTCAAGTGTGATGATAAGGAAT
ATGGTATTGTTTATTATGAAAAGGACGGTGATGAATCATCTCCAATTTTAACAAGTTTTGAATTAGTGAA
AGTTCCTGACCCCCAGATGTCTATGGAGAATTTAGTTGAGAGCAAACACCACAAGCTTGCCCGGAGTTTA
AGAAGTGGACCTTCTGACCACGATCTGAAACCCAATGCTGCCACGAGAGATCAGTTAAATATTATTGTGA
GTTATCCACCAACCAAGCAACTTACCTATGAAGAACAAGATCTTGTTTGGAAGTTTAGATATTATCTTAC
GAATCAAGAAAAAGCCTTGACAAAATTCTTGAAATGTGTTAATTGGGATCTACCTCAAGAGGCCAAACAG
GCCTTGGAACTTCTGGGAAAATGGAAGCCGATGGATGTAGAGGACTCCTTGGAGCTGTTATCCTCTCATT
ACACCAACCCAACTGTGAGGCGTTATGCTGTTGCCCGGTTGCGACAGGCCGATGATGAGGATTTGTTGAT
GTACCTATTACAATTGGTCCAGGCTCTCAAATATGAAAATTTTGATGATATAAAGAATGGATTGGAACCT
ACCAAGAAGGATAGTCAGAGTTCAGTGTCAGAAAATGTGTCAAATTCTGGAATAAATTCTGCAGAAATAG
ATAGCTCCCAAATTATAACCAGCCCCCTTCCTTCAGTCTCTTCACCTCCTCCTGCATCAAAAACAAAAGA
AGTTCCAGATGGCGAAAATCTGGAACAAGATCTCTGTACCTTCTTGATATCGAGAGCCTGCAAAAACTCA
ACACTGGCTAATTATTTATACTGGTATGTGATAGTGGAATGTGAAGATCAAGATACTCAGCAGAGAGATC
CAAAGACCCATGAGATGTACTTGAACGTAATGAGAAGATTCAGCCAAGCATTGTTGAAGGGTGATAAGTC
TGTCAGAGTTATGCGTTCTTTGCTGGCTGCACAACAGACATTTGTAGATCGGTTGGTGCATCTAATGAAG
GCAGTACAACGCGAAAGTGGAAATCGTAAGAAAAAGAATGAGAGACTACAGGCATTGCTTGGAGATAATG
AAAAGATGAATTTGTCAGATGTGGAACTTATCCCGTTGCCTTTAGAACCCCAAGTGAAAATTAGAGGAAT
AATTCCGGAAACAGCTACACTGTTTAAAAGTGCCCTTATGCCTGCACAGTTGTTTTTTAAGACGGAAGAT
GGAGGCAAATATCCAGTTATATTTAAGCATGGAGATGATTTACGTCAAGATCAACTTATTCTTCAAATCA
TTTCACTCATGGACAAGCTGTTACGGAAAGAAAATCTGGACTTGAAATTGACACCTTATAAGGTGTTAGC
CACCAGTACAAAACATGGCTTCATGCAGTTTATCCAGTCAGTTCCTGTGGCTGAAGTTCTTGATACAGAG
GGAAGCATTCAGAACTTTTTTAGAAAATATGCACCAAGTGAGAATGGGCCAAATGGGATTAGTGCTGAGG
TCATGGACACTTACGTTAAAAGCTGTGCTGGATATTGCGTGATCACCTATATACTTGGAGTTGGAGACAG
GCACCTGGATAACCTTTTGCTAACAAAAACAGGCAAACTCTTCCACATAGACTTTGGATATATTCTGGGT
CGTGATCCAAAGCCTCTTCCTCCACCAATGAAGCTGAATAAAGAAATGGTAGAAGGAATGGGGGGCACAC
AGAGTGAGCAGTACCAAGAGTTCCGTAAACAGTGTTACACGGCTTTCCTCCACCTGCGAAGGTATTCTAA
TCTGATTTTGAACTTGTTTTCCTTGATGGTTGATGCAAACATTCCAGATATTGCACTTGAACCAGATAAA
ACTGTGAAAAAGGTTCAGGATAAATTCCGCTTAGACCTGTCGGATGAAGAGGCTGTGCATTACATGCAGA
GTCTGATTGATGAGAGTGTCCATGCTCTTTTTGCTGCAGTGGTGGAACAGATTCACAAGTTTGCCCAGTA
CTGGCGCAAATGAGTCGAGTCTAGAGGGCCCGTTTAAACCCGCTGATCAGCCTCGACTGTGCCTTCTAGT
TGCCAGCCATCTGTTGTTTGCCCCTCCCCCGTGCCTTCCTTGACCCTGGAAGGTGCCACTCCCACTGTCC
TTTCCTAATAAAATGAGGAAATTGCATCGCATTGTCTGAGTAGGTGTCATTCTATTCTGGGGGGTGGGGT
GGGGCAGGACAGCAAGGGGGAGGATTGGGAAGACAATAGCAGGCATGCTGGGGATGCGGTGGGCTCTATG
GCTTCTGAGGCGGAAAGAACCAGCTGGGGCTCTAGGGGGTATCCCC
[124 nt withheld, positions 3967-4090]
C
[91 nt withheld, positions 4092-4182]
A
[49 nt withheld, positions 4184-4232]
CCTTTGACGTTGGAGTCCACGTTCTTT
[37 nt withheld, positions 4260-4296]
ACCCTATCTCGGTCTATTCTTTTGATTTATAAGGGATTTTGCCGATTTCGGCCTATTGGTTAAAAAATGA
GCTGATTTAACAAAAATTTAACGCGAATTAATTCTGTGGAATGTGTGTCAGTTAGGGTGTGGAAAGTCCC
CAGGCTCCCCAGCAGGCAGAAGTATGCAAAGCATGCATCTCAATTAGTCAGCAACCAGGTGTGGAAAGTC
CCCAGGCTCCCCAGCAGGCAGAAGTATGCAAAGCATGCATCTCAATTAGTCAGCAACCATAGTCCCGCCC
CTAACTCCGCCCATCCCGCCCCTAACTCCGCCCAGTTCCGCCCATTCTCCGCCCCATGGCTGACTAATTT
TTTTTATTTATGCAGAGGCCGAGGCCGCCTCTGCCTCTGAGCTATTCCAGAAGTAGTGAGGAGGCTTTTT
TGGAGGCCTAGGCTTTTGCAAAAAGCTCCCGGGAGCTTGTATATCCATTTTCGGATCTGATCAGCACGTG
TTGACAATTAATCATCGGCATAGTATATCGGCATAGTATAATACGACAAGGTGAGGAACTAAACCATGGC
CAAGTTGACCAGTGCCGTTCCGGTGCTCACCGCGCGCGACGTCGCCGGAGCGGTCGAGTTCTGGACCGAC
CGGCTCGGGTTCTCCCGGGACTTCGTGGAGGACGACTTCGCCGGTGTGGTCCGGGACGACGTGACCCTGT
TCATCAGCGCGGTCCAGGACCAGGTGGTGCCGGACAACACCCTGGCCTGGGTGTGGGTGCGCGGCCTGGA
CGAGCTGTACGCCGAGTGGTCGGAGGTCGTGTCCACGAACTTCCGGGACGCCTCCGGGCCGGCCATGACC
GAGATCGGCGAGCAGCCGTGGGGGCGGGAGTTCGCCCTGCGCGACCCGGCCGGCAACTGCGTGCACTTCG
TGGCCGAGGAGCAGGACTGACACGTGCTACGAGATTTCGATTCCACCGCCGCCTTCTATGAAAGGTTGGG
CTTCGGAATCGTTTTCCGGGACGCCGGCTGGATGATCCTCCAGCGCGGGGATCTCATGCTGGAGTTCTTC
GCCCACCCCAACTTGTTTATTGCAGCTTATAATGGTTACAAATAAAGCAATAGCATCACAAATTTCACAA
ATAAAGCATTTTTTTCACTGCATTCTAGTTGTGGTTTGTCCAAACTCATCAATGTATCTTATCATGTCTG
TATACCGTCGACCTCTAGCTAGAGCTTGGCGTAATCATGGTCATAGCTGTTTCCTGTGTGAAATTGTTAT
CCGCTCACAATTCCACACAACATACGAGCCGGAAGCATAAAGTGTAAAGCCTGGGGTGCCTAATGAGTGA
GCTAACTCACATTAATTGCGTTGCGCTCACTGCCCGCTTTCCAGTCGGGAAACCTGTCGTGCCAGCTGCA
TTAATGAATCGGCCAACGCGCGGGGAGAGGCGGTTTGCGTATTGGGCGCTCTTCCGCTTCCTCGCTCACT
GACTCGCTGCGCTCGGTCGTTCGGCTGCGGCGAGCGGTATCAGCTCACTCAAAGGCGGTAATACGGTTAT
CCACAGAATCAGGGGATAACGCAGGAAAGAACATGTGAGCAAAAGGCCAGCAAAAGGCCAGGAACCGTAA
AAAGGCCGCGTTGCTGGCGTTTTTCCATAGGCTCCGCCCCCCTGACGAGCATCACAAAAATCGACGCTCA
AGTCAGAGGTGGCGAAACCCGACAGGACTATAAAGATACCAGGCGTTTCCCCCTGGAAGCTCCCTCGTGC
GCTCTCCTGTTCCGACCCTGCCGCTTACCGGATACCTGTCCGCCTTTCTCCCTTCGGGAAGCGTGGCGCT
TTCTCATAGCTCACGCTGTAGGTATCTCAGTTCGGTGTAGGTCGTTCGCTCCAAGCTGGGCTGTGTGCAC
GAACCCCCCGTTCAGCCCGACCGCTGCGCCTTATCCGGTAACTATCGTCTTGAGTCCAACCCGGTAAGAC
ACGACTTATCGCCACTGGCAGCAGCCACTGGTAACAGGATTAGCAGAGCGAGGTATGTAGGCGGTGCTAC
AGAGTTCTTGAAGTGGTGGCCTAACTACGGCTACACTAGAAGAACAGTATTTGGTATCTGCGCTCTGCTG
AAGCCAGTTACCTTCGGAAAAAGAGTTGGTAGCTCTTGATCCGGCAAACAAACCACCGCTGGTAGCGGTG
GTTTTTTTGTTTGCAAGCAGCAGATTACGCGCAGAAAAAAAGGATCTCAAGAAGATCCTTTGATCTTTTC
TACGGGGTCTGACGCTCAGTGGAACGAAAACTCACGTTAAGGGATTTTGGTCATGAGATTATCAAAAAGG
ATCTTCACCTAGATCCTTTTAAATTAAAAATGAAGTTTTAAATCAATCTAAAGTATATATGAGTAAACTT
GGTCTGACAGTTACCAATGCTTAATCAGTGAGGCACCTATCTCAGCGATCTGTCTATTTCGTTCATCCAT
AGTTGCCTGACTCCCCGTCGTGTAGATAACTACGATACGGGAGGGCTTACCATCTGGCCCCAGTGCTGCA
ATGATACCGCGAGACCCACGCTCACCGGCTCCAGATTTATCAGCAATAAACCAGCCAGCCGGAAGGGCCG
AGCGCAGAAGTGGTCCTGCAACTTTATCCGCCTCCATCCAGTCTATTAATTGTTGCCGGGAAGCTAGAGT
AAGTAGTTCGCCAGTTAATAGTTTGCGCAACGTTGTTGCCATTGCTACAGGCATCGTGGTGTCACGCTCG
TCGTTTGGTATGGCTTCATTCAGCTCCGGTTCCCAACGATCAAGGCGAGTTACATGATCCCCCATGTTGT
GCAAAAAAGCGGTTAGCTCCTTCGGTCCTCCGATCGTTGTCAGAAGTAAGTTGGCCGCAGTGTTATCACT
CATGGTTATGGCAGCACTGCATAATTCTCTTACTGTCATGCCATCCGTAAGATGCTTTTCTGTGACTGGT
GAGTACTCAACCAAGTCATTCTGAGAATAGTGTATGCGGCGACCGAGTTGCTCTTGCCCGGCGTCAATAC
GGGATAATACCGCGCCACATAGCAGAACTTTAAAAGTGCTCATCATTGGAAAACGTTCTTCGGGGCGAAA
ACTCTCAAGGATCTTACCGCTGTTGAGATCCAGTTCGATGTAACCCACTCGTGCACCCAACTGATCTTCA
GCATCTTTTACTTTCACCAGCGTTTCTGGGTGAGCAAAAACAGGAAGGCAAAATGCCGCAAAAAAGGGAA
TAAGGGCGACACGGAAATGTTGAATACTCATACTCTTCCTTTTTCAATATTATTGAAGCATTTATCAGGG
TTATTGTCTCATGAGCGGATACATATTTGAATGTATTTAGAAAAATAAACAAATAGGGGTTCCGCGCACA
TTTCCCCGAAAAGTGCCACCTGACGTC
Features (pLannotate 1.2.2; 22 found; start..end, strand, type, name):
     28..80      -  misc_feature   bom (fragment): basis of mobility region from pBR322
    235..614     +  enhancer       CMV enhancer: human cytomegalovirus immediate early enhancer
    615..818     +  promoter       CMV promoter: human cytomegalovirus (CMV) immediate early promoter
    820..839     +  promoter       PLtetO-1 promoter (fragment): modified phage lambda PL promoter with tet operator sites (Lutz and Bujard, 1997)
    841..860     +  promoter       PLtetO-1 promoter (fragment): modified phage lambda PL promoter with tet operator sites (Lutz and Bujard, 1997)
    868..901     +  promoter       TRE3GV promoter (fragment): 3rd-generation Tet-responsive promoter that can be activated by binding of Tet-On® 3G, optimized for retroviral and lentiviral vectors
    990..3650    +  CDS            PIK3C3: PK3C3_HUMAN - Also known as VPS34 From Homo sapiens (Human).
   3697..3921    +  polyA_signal   bGH poly(A) signal: bovine growth hormone polyadenylation signal
   3925..3946    +  promoter       SV40 promoter (fragment): SV40 enhancer and early promoter
   3967..4395    +  rep_origin     f1 ori (sequence partly withheld): f1 bacteriophage origin of replication; arrow indicates direction of (+) strand synthesis
   4409..4738    +  promoter       SV40 promoter: SV40 enhancer and early promoter
   4786..4833    +  promoter       EM7 promoter: synthetic bacterial promoter&nbsp
   4852..5226    +  CDS            BleoR: antibiotic-binding protein; Sh ble from Streptoalloteichus hindustanus; confers resistance to bleomycin, phleomycin, and Zeocin™
   5236..5361    +  CDS            ble (fragment): BLE_KLEPN - Experimental evidence at protein level: Swiss-Prot protein existence level 1. Binding protein with a strong affinity to the bleomycin family of antibiotics. Binds to CL990; an antimitotic-antibiotic compound. From Klebsiella pneumoniae.
   5356..5477    +  polyA_signal   SV40 poly(A) signal: SV40 polyadenylation signal
   5550..5566    -  protein_bind   lac operator: The lac repressor binds to the lac operator to inhibit transcription in E. coli. This inhibition can be relieved by adding lactose or isopropyl-β-D-thiogalactopyranoside (IPTG). lac repressor encoded by lacI
   5574..5604    -  promoter       lac promoter: promoter for the E. coli lac operon
   5619..5640    -  protein_bind   CAP binding site: CAP binding activates transcription in the presence of cAMP. E. coli catabolite activator protein
   5653..5745    -  CDS            lacI (fragment): lac repressor; lacI; The lac repressor binds to the lac operator to inhibit transcription in E. coli. This inhibition can be relieved by adding lactose or isopropyl-β-D-thiogalactopyranoside (IPTG).
   5928..6516    -  rep_origin     ori: high-copy-number ColE1/pMB1/pBR322/pUC origin of replication
   6687..7547    -  CDS            AmpR: β-lactamase; bla; confers resistance to ampicillin, carbenicillin, and related antibiotics
   7548..7652    -  promoter       AmpR promoter: bla
