[The description below was written by a language model from this plasmid's Addgene catalogue record and pLannotate feature annotations shown in this document.]
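Description:
pYO1274 is a mammalian expression plasmid built on the pcDNA4/TO backbone that carries full-length human VPS34 (PIK3C3), the catalytic subunit of the class III phosphatidylinositol 3-kinase, bearing a REIE-to-AAAA substitution in which four consecutive residues are replaced by alanines. The record does not give the position of this motif or its functional role, although the associated study concerns how Rab1 and Rab5 activate VPS34 complexes on membranes, so the mutant was presumably made to probe that mechanism. The annotated coding sequence spans roughly 2.7 kb of the 7.7 kb plasmid, and no epitope or affinity tag is annotated on it.

Expression is driven by the CMV immediate early enhancer and promoter. Two short tet operator matches lie immediately downstream; the annotation software labels them as PLtetO-1 and TRE fragments, but they correspond to the tandem TetO2 sites characteristic of the /TO backbone. In cells that express the Tet repressor, these operators keep transcription off until tetracycline or doxycycline is added. In cells without the repressor, the promoter behaves constitutively. The transcript is terminated by the bovine growth hormone polyadenylation signal.

A separate cassette places the Sh ble gene under both the SV40 early promoter and the bacterial EM7 promoter, followed by an SV40 poly(A) signal. This provides Zeocin resistance for selecting stable mammalian lines. In E. coli the plasmid is maintained at high copy through a pUC-type ColE1 origin and selected with ampicillin via β-lactamase. An f1 origin and residual lac promoter and operator sequences are backbone remnants.
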