Addgene plasmid #235709: pYO1274
Purpose: Expression of FL human VPS34 REIE > AAAA mutant in mammalian cells
Depositing lab: Roger Williams. Depositing organization: MRC Laboratory of Molecular Biology. Publication: Structural basis for VPS34 kinase activation by Rab1 and Rab5 on membranes. Tremel S, Ohashi Y, Morado DR, Bertram J, Perisic O, Brandt LTL, von Wrisberg MK, Chen ZA, Maslen SL, Kovtun O, Skehel M, Rappsilber J, Lang K, Munro S, Briggs JAG, Williams RL. Nat Commun. 2021 Mar 10;12(1):1564. doi: 10.1038/s41467-021-21695-2. PubMed 33692360.
Backbone
  Vector backbone: pcDNA4.0/TO
  Vector type: Mammalian Expression
Growth in bacteria
  Bacterial resistance: Ampicillin, 100 μg/mL
  Growth temperature: 37°C
  Growth strain: DH5alpha
  Copy number: High Copy
Gene/Insert
  Gene/Insert name: VPS34
  Species: H. sapiens (human)
  Entrez Gene: PIK3C3 (a.k.a. VPS34, Vps34, hVps34)
  Cloning method: Other
Terms and licenses: Academic/Nonprofit Terms; Industry Terms: Not Available to Industry
How to cite: pYO1274 was a gift from Roger Williams (Addgene plasmid # 235709 ; http://n2t.net/addgene:235709 ; RRID:Addgene_235709)
